Addgene plasmid #131953: pDONR221_MFSD6
Purpose: Gateway entry clone with codon-optimized ORF sequence for subcloning into custom expression vectors
Depositing lab: RESOLUTE Consortium & Giulio Superti-Furga. Depositing organization: CeMM Research Center for Molecular Medicine. Publication: The RESOLUTE consortium: unlocking SLC transporters for drug discovery. Superti-Furga G, Lackner D, Wiedmer T, Ingles-Prieto A, Barbosa B, Girardi E, Goldmann U, Gurtl B, Klavins K, Klimek C, Lindinger S, Lineiro-Retes E, Muller AC, Onstein S, Redinger G, Reil D, Sedlyarov V, Wolf G, Crawford M, Everley R, ... Steppan CM. Nat Rev Drug Discov. 2020 Jul;19(7):429-430. doi: 10.1038/d41573-020-00056-6. PubMed 32265506.
Backbone
  Vector backbone: pDONR221
  Backbone manufacturer: Thermo Fisher Scientific
  Backbone size w/o insert (bp): 2550
  Vector type: Mammalian Expression
Growth in bacteria
  Bacterial resistance: Kanamycin, 50 μg/mL
  Growth temperature: 37°C
  Growth strain: Stbl3
  Copy number: High Copy
Gene/Insert
  Gene/Insert name: MFSD6 (alt name: FLJ20160)
  Species: H. sapiens (human)
  Insert size (bp): 2373
  Entrez Gene: MFSD6 (a.k.a. MMR2, hMMR2, FLJ20160)
  Cloning method: Gateway Cloning
  Sequencing primers: 5′ M13-fwd; 3′ M13-rev
Terms and licenses: Academic/Nonprofit Terms; Industry Terms
Depositor comments: For more information on the full Resolute plasmid collection, please see www.addgene.org/depositor-collections/re-solute/. Please provide your feedback on this plasmid to the RESOLUTE consortium by filling out their RESOLUTE repository feedback form: https://forms.office.com/Pages/ResponsePage.aspx?id=0e05yklzmkS7rjFGQL4N7z4feCLQvEJAmVcOCM_u885UN1JJRko0Ukg4TVQwNTZLOUxPQVJWT1NHUCQlQCN0PWcu
How to cite: pDONR221_MFSD6 was a gift from RESOLUTE Consortium & Giulio Superti-Furga (Addgene plasmid # 131953 ; http://n2t.net/addgene:131953 ; RRID:Addgene_131953)
