[The description below was written by a language model from this plasmid's Addgene catalogue record and pLannotate feature annotations shown in this document.]
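Description:
pDONR221_MFSD6 is a Gateway entry clone built on the pDONR221 backbone that carries a codon-optimized open reading frame for human MFSD6 (major facilitator superfamily domain containing 6, also known as MMR2 or FLJ20160). The sequenced plasmid is about 4.9 kb, with the 2,373 bp MFSD6 coding sequence making up roughly half of it. It is maintained in E. coli through a high-copy ColE1/pUC-type origin and selected with kanamycin via an aminoglycoside phosphotransferase (KanR) gene.

The ORF sits between attL1 and attL2 sites, the recombination sequences recognized in the Gateway LR reaction, so the insert can be moved directionally and in frame into any attR-containing destination vector. Upstream of attL1 lie the rrnB T1 and T2 transcription terminators, which insulate the insert from read-through transcription in bacteria. Small lacI and lacZα fragments flagged by the annotation are backbone remnants rather than functional genes. A T7 promoter lies just beyond attL2 and points back toward the insert on the opposite strand, and M13 forward and reverse primer sites flank the cassette for sequence verification. Although the catalogue lists the vector type as mammalian expression, no eukaryotic promoter, polyadenylation signal or tag is annotated, so expression depends on the destination vector chosen.

The plasmid belongs to a consortium collection of solute carrier and related transporter clones assembled to support functional study and drug discovery. Its stated purpose is to serve as a source of the MFSD6 ORF for subcloning into custom expression vectors.
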