Features (pLannotate 1.2.2; 10 found; start..end, strand, type, name):
    121..213     +  CDS            lacI (fragment): lac repressor; lacI; The lac repressor binds to the lac operator to inhibit transcription in E. coli. This inhibition can be relieved by adding lactose or isopropyl-β-D-thiogalactopyranoside (IPTG).
    268..295     -  terminator     rrnB T2 terminator: transcription terminator T2 from the E. coli rrnB gene
    427..470     +  terminator     rrnB T1 terminator: Escherichia coli rrnB; transcription terminator T1 from the E. coli rrnB gene
    517..553     -  CDS            lacZα (fragment): LacZα fragment of β-galactosidase; lacZ fragment
    569..668     +  protein_bind   attL1: mutant version of attL; recombination site for the Gateway® LR reaction LR Clonase™
    674..3046    +  CDS            MFSD6: MFSD6_HUMAN - Also known as MMR2. Experimental evidence at protein level: Swiss-Prot protein existence level 1. From Homo sapiens (Human).
   3048..3147    -  protein_bind   attL2: mutant version of attL; recombination site for the Gateway® LR reaction LR Clonase™
   3165..3183    -  promoter       T7 promoter: promoter for bacteriophage T7 RNA polymerase
   3317..4126    +  CDS            KanR: aminoglycoside phosphotransferase; aph(3')-Ia; confers resistance to kanamycin in bacteria or G418 (Geneticin®) in eukaryotes
   4273..4861    +  rep_origin     ori: high-copy-number ColE1/pMB1/pBR322/pUC origin of replication
>Addgene plasmid #131953 | pDONR221_MFSD6 | addgene full sequence | sequence record 260078 | Addgene NGS Result
CTTTCCTGCGTTATCCCCTGATTCTGTGGATAACCGTATTACCGCCTTTGAGTGAGCTGATACCGCTCGC
CGCAGCCGAACGACCGAGCGCAGCGAGTCAGTGAGCGAGGAAGCGGAAGAGCGCCCAATACGCAAACCGC
CTCTCCCCGCGCGTTGGCCGATTCATTAATGCAGCTGGCACGACAGGTTTCCCGACTGGAAAGCGGGCAG
TGAGCGCAACGCAATTAATACGCGTACCGCTAGCCAGGAAGAGTTTGTAGAAACGCAAAAAGGCCATCCG
TCAGGATGGCCTTCTGCTTAGTTTGATGCCTGGCAGTTTATGGCGGGCGTCCTGCCCGCCACCCTCCGGG
CCGTTGCTTCACAACGTTCAAATCCGCTCCCGGCGGATTTGTCCTACTCAGGAGAGCGTTCACCGACAAA
CAACAGATAAAACGAAAGGCCCAGTCTTCCGACTGAGCCTTTCGTTTTATTTGATGCCTGGCAGTTCCCT
ACTCTCGCGTTAACGCTAGCATGGATGTTTTCCCAGTCACGACGTTGTAAAACGACGGCCAGTCTTAAGC
TCGGGCCCCAAATAATGATTTTATTTTGACTGATAGTGACCTGTTCGTTGCAACACATTGATGAGCAATG
CTTTTTTATAATGCCAACTTTGTACAAAAAAGCAGGCTCCACCATGGCCGACGATAAGGTGGCCATCCTG
ACCGACGATGAGGAGGAGCAGAAGCGGAAGTACGTGCTGGCCGACCCTTTCAACGGCATCTCCAGAGAGC
CAGAGCCCCCTTCTAATGAGACACCCAGCTCCACCGAGACATCCGCCATCCCCGAGGAGGAGATCGACTG
GATCGAGAAGCACTGCGTGAAGATCAACAATGATCTGCTGATCTCTAAGGTGTTTTACTTCTTTTTCTAC
TCCGCCTATGGCTCTCTGTATCCTCTGCTGCCAGTGTACTATAAGCAGCTGGGCATGAGCCCATCCCAGT
CTGGACTGCTGGTGGGCATCCGGTACTTCATCGAGTTTTGTTCTGCCCCTTTCTGGGGAGTGGTGGCAGA
TCGGTTCAAGAAGGGCAAGATCGTGCTGCTGTTCAGCCTGCTGTGCTGGGTGCTGTTCAACCTGGGCATC
GGCTTTGTGAAGCCTGCCACCCTGAGATGCGTGCCCAAGATCCGCCCTACCACACACCCAACAAACGCCA
GCCACCAGCTGACCATCCTGCCAACAAATTCTAGCTTCACCAGCTTTCTGACAATCTCCCCCAAGATGCG
GGAGAAGAGAAACCTGCTGGAGACCCGGCTGAACGTGAGCGACACCGTGACACTGCCAACCGCACCTAAC
ATGAATAGCGAGCCCACACTGCAGCCTCAGACCGGAGAGATCACAAACCGCATGATGGATCTGACCCTGA
ATTCCTCTACCGCCACACCAGTGTCTCCCGGCAGCGTGACAAAGGAGACCACAACCGTGATCGTGACAAC
CACAAAGTCCCTGCCCTCTGACCAGGTCATGCTGGTGTACGATCAGCAGGAGGTGGAGGCCATCTTCCTG
GTCATCCTGGTGGTGGTCATCATCGGCGAGTTTTTCTCCGCCAGCTCCGTGACCATCGTGGACACCGTGA
CACTGCAGTACCTGGGCAAGCACCGGGATAGATATGGACTGCAGAGGATGTGGGGAAGCCTGGGATGGGG
ACTGGCAATGCTGTCCGTGGGAATCGGCATCGACTACACCCACATCGAGGTGCTGATCGATGGCAAGGGC
TGCAAGCCACCCGAGTACCGCAATTATCAGATCGTGTTCATCGTGTTTGGCGTGCTGATGACCATGGCCC
TGATCGTGGCCACACAGTTTAGGTTCCGCTATAACCACTTCAAGAATGACGATTCCAAGGGCAAGGAGGT
GGAGATCCCTCAGGTGGAGCGGAACAATTCTACCGAGTCTAGCGAGGAGACACCAACCACAACCAGCCAC
TCCCAGGCCTTTAACTTCTGGGACCTGATCAAGCTGCTGTGCTCTGTGCAGTACGGCAGCGTGCTGTTCG
TGGCCTGGTTCATGGGCTTTGGCTACGGCTTCGTGTTCACCTTCCTGTATTGGCACCTGGAGGATCTGAA
TGGCACAACCACACTGTTTGGCGTGTGCAGCGTGCTGTCCCACGTGTCTGAGCTGACCGCCTACTTCTTC
AGCCACAAGCTGATCGAGCTGATCGGCCACATCAGGGTGCTGTACATCGGCCTGGCCTGTAACACAGCCC
GCTACATCTATATCTCCTATCTGGAGAATGCCTGGACCGTGCTGCCTATGGAGGTGCTGCAGGGAGTGAC
ACACGCAGCAATCTGGGCAGCATGCATCAGCTACCTGTCCGCCGCAGTGCCTCCAGAGCTGAGGACCAGC
GCCCAGGGCATCCTGCAGGGCCTGCACCTGGGACTGGGAAGGGGATGCGGAGCCATGATCGGCGGCGTGC
TGGTGAACTATTTCGGAGCAGCAGCCACCTTTCGGGGAATCGGCATGGCCTGTCTGGTCATCCTGCTGCT
GTTCGCCCTGATCCAGTGGCTGGCCGTGCCTGACGAGGAGGAGGATAAGACAATGCTGGCCGAGAGAATC
CCAGTGCCCTCCTCTCCTGTGCCAATCGCCACCATCGACCTGGTGCAGCAGCAGACAGAGGATGTGATGC
CACGGATCGAGCCCAGACTGCCCCCTAAGAAGACCAAGCACCAGGAGGAGCAGGAGGACGTGAACAAGCC
TGCCTGGGGCGTGAGCTCCTCTCCATGGGTGACCTTCGTGTACGCCCTGTATCAGATCAAGGAGATGATG
CAGCTGACCAGGGATAACAGGGCAAGCGAGATCCAGCCACTGCAGGGCACAAACGAGAATCGGGAGAATT
CCCCTGCAGGAAGAGCACAGCCAGTGCCTTGCGAGACCCACTCTGACCCAAGCAGGAATCAGCCAAGCCC
AGATGCAGCAGCATCCCAGACCCAGACATCTCCTGCCCACCCAAGCGTGGACCCCTGTACCGAGGAGTCC
GAGGAGCAGCAGGCACAGCTGGCCGCCGGCGGCCACGACCCAGCTTTCTTGTACAAAGTTGGCATTATAA
GAAAGCATTGCTTATCAATTTGTTGCAACGAACAGGTCACTATCAGTCAAAATAAAATCATTATTTGCCA
TCCAGCTGATATCCCCTATAGTGAGTCGTATTACATGGTCATAGCTGTTTCCTGGCAGCTCTGGCCCGTG
TCTCAAAATCTCTGATGTTACATTGCACAAGATAAAAATATATCATCATGAACAATAAAACTGTCTGCTT
ACATAAACAGTAATACAAGGGGTGTTATGAGCCATATTCAACGGGAAACGTCGAGGCCGCGATTAAATTC
CAACATGGATGCTGATTTATATGGGTATAAATGGGCTCGCGATAATGTCGGGCAATCAGGTGCGACAATC
TATCGCTTGTATGGGAAGCCCGATGCGCCAGAGTTGTTTCTGAAACATGGCAAAGGTAGCGTTGCCAATG
ATGTTACAGATGAGATGGTCAGACTAAACTGGCTGACGGAATTTATGCCTCTTCCGACCATCAAGCATTT
TATCCGTACTCCTGATGATGCATGGTTACTCACCACTGCGATCCCCGGAAAAACAGCATTCCAGGTATTA
GAAGAATATCCTGATTCAGGTGAAAATATTGTTGATGCGCTGGCAGTGTTCCTGCGCCGGTTGCATTCGA
TTCCTGTTTGTAATTGTCCTTTTAACAGCGATCGCGTATTTCGTCTCGCTCAGGCGCAATCACGAATGAA
TAACGGTTTGGTTGATGCGAGTGATTTTGATGACGAGCGTAATGGCTGGCCTGTTGAACAAGTCTGGAAA
GAAATGCATAAACTTTTGCCATTCTCACCGGATTCAGTCGTCACTCATGGTGATTTCTCACTTGATAACC
TTATTTTTGACGAGGGGAAATTAATAGGTTGTATTGATGTTGGACGAGTCGGAATCGCAGACCGATACCA
GGATCTTGCCATCCTATGGAACTGCCTCGGTGAGTTTTCTCCTTCATTACAGAAACGGCTTTTTCAAAAA
TATGGTATTGATAATCCTGATATGAATAAATTGCAGTTTCATTTGATGCTCGATGAGTTTTTCTAATCAG
AATTGGTTAATTGGTTGTAACACTGGCAGAGCATTACGCTGACTTGACGGGACGGCGCAAGCTCATGACC
AAAATCCCTTAACGTGAGTTACGCGTCGTTCCACTGAGCGTCAGACCCCGTAGAAAAGATCAAAGGATCT
TCTTGAGATCCTTTTTTTCTGCGCGTAATCTGCTGCTTGCAAACAAAAAAACCACCGCTACCAGCGGTGG
TTTGTTTGCCGGATCAAGAGCTACCAACTCTTTTTCCGAAGGTAACTGGCTTCAGCAGAGCGCAGATACC
AAATACTGTTCTTCTAGTGTAGCCGTAGTTAGGCCACCACTTCAAGAACTCTGTAGCACCGCCTACATAC
CTCGCTCTGCTAATCCTGTTACCAGTGGCTGCTGCCAGTGGCGATAAGTCGTGTCTTACCGGGTTGGACT
CAAGACGATAGTTACCGGATAAGGCGCAGCGGTCGGGCTGAACGGGGGGTTCGTGCACACAGCCCAGCTT
GGAGCGAACGACCTACACCGAACTGAGATACCTACAGCGTGAGCTATGAGAAAGCGCCACGCTTCCCGAA
GGGAGAAAGGCGGACAGGTATCCGGTAAGCGGCAGGGTCGGAACAGGAGAGCGCACGAGGGAGCTTCCAG
GGGGAAACGCCTGGTATCTTTATAGTCCTGTCGGGTTTCGCCACCTCTGACTTGAGCGTCGATTTTTGTG
ATGCTCGTCAGGGGGGCGGAGCCTATGGAAAAACGCCAGCAACGCGGCCTTTTTACGGTTCCTGGCCTTT
TGCTGGCCTTTTGCTCACATGTT
