>Addgene plasmid #131953 | pDONR221_MFSD6 | depositor partial sequence | sequence record 253306 | Codon-optimized ORF of MFSD6
ATGGCCGACGATAAGGTGGCCATCCTGACCGACGATGAGGAGGAGCAGAAGCGGAAGTACGTGCTGGCCG
ACCCTTTCAACGGCATCTCCAGAGAGCCAGAGCCCCCTTCTAATGAGACACCCAGCTCCACCGAGACATC
CGCCATCCCCGAGGAGGAGATCGACTGGATCGAGAAGCACTGCGTGAAGATCAACAATGATCTGCTGATC
TCTAAGGTGTTTTACTTCTTTTTCTACTCCGCCTATGGCTCTCTGTATCCTCTGCTGCCAGTGTACTATA
AGCAGCTGGGCATGAGCCCATCCCAGTCTGGACTGCTGGTGGGCATCCGGTACTTCATCGAGTTTTGTTC
TGCCCCTTTCTGGGGAGTGGTGGCAGATCGGTTCAAGAAGGGCAAGATCGTGCTGCTGTTCAGCCTGCTG
TGCTGGGTGCTGTTCAACCTGGGCATCGGCTTTGTGAAGCCTGCCACCCTGAGATGCGTGCCCAAGATCC
GCCCTACCACACACCCAACAAACGCCAGCCACCAGCTGACCATCCTGCCAACAAATTCTAGCTTCACCAG
CTTTCTGACAATCTCCCCCAAGATGCGGGAGAAGAGAAACCTGCTGGAGACCCGGCTGAACGTGAGCGAC
ACCGTGACACTGCCAACCGCACCTAACATGAATAGCGAGCCCACACTGCAGCCTCAGACCGGAGAGATCA
CAAACCGCATGATGGATCTGACCCTGAATTCCTCTACCGCCACACCAGTGTCTCCCGGCAGCGTGACAAA
GGAGACCACAACCGTGATCGTGACAACCACAAAGTCCCTGCCCTCTGACCAGGTCATGCTGGTGTACGAT
CAGCAGGAGGTGGAGGCCATCTTCCTGGTCATCCTGGTGGTGGTCATCATCGGCGAGTTTTTCTCCGCCA
GCTCCGTGACCATCGTGGACACCGTGACACTGCAGTACCTGGGCAAGCACCGGGATAGATATGGACTGCA
GAGGATGTGGGGAAGCCTGGGATGGGGACTGGCAATGCTGTCCGTGGGAATCGGCATCGACTACACCCAC
ATCGAGGTGCTGATCGATGGCAAGGGCTGCAAGCCACCCGAGTACCGCAATTATCAGATCGTGTTCATCG
TGTTTGGCGTGCTGATGACCATGGCCCTGATCGTGGCCACACAGTTTAGGTTCCGCTATAACCACTTCAA
GAATGACGATTCCAAGGGCAAGGAGGTGGAGATCCCTCAGGTGGAGCGGAACAATTCTACCGAGTCTAGC
GAGGAGACACCAACCACAACCAGCCACTCCCAGGCCTTTAACTTCTGGGACCTGATCAAGCTGCTGTGCT
CTGTGCAGTACGGCAGCGTGCTGTTCGTGGCCTGGTTCATGGGCTTTGGCTACGGCTTCGTGTTCACCTT
CCTGTATTGGCACCTGGAGGATCTGAATGGCACAACCACACTGTTTGGCGTGTGCAGCGTGCTGTCCCAC
GTGTCTGAGCTGACCGCCTACTTCTTCAGCCACAAGCTGATCGAGCTGATCGGCCACATCAGGGTGCTGT
ACATCGGCCTGGCCTGTAACACAGCCCGCTACATCTATATCTCCTATCTGGAGAATGCCTGGACCGTGCT
GCCTATGGAGGTGCTGCAGGGAGTGACACACGCAGCAATCTGGGCAGCATGCATCAGCTACCTGTCCGCC
GCAGTGCCTCCAGAGCTGAGGACCAGCGCCCAGGGCATCCTGCAGGGCCTGCACCTGGGACTGGGAAGGG
GATGCGGAGCCATGATCGGCGGCGTGCTGGTGAACTATTTCGGAGCAGCAGCCACCTTTCGGGGAATCGG
CATGGCCTGTCTGGTCATCCTGCTGCTGTTCGCCCTGATCCAGTGGCTGGCCGTGCCTGACGAGGAGGAG
GATAAGACAATGCTGGCCGAGAGAATCCCAGTGCCCTCCTCTCCTGTGCCAATCGCCACCATCGACCTGG
TGCAGCAGCAGACAGAGGATGTGATGCCACGGATCGAGCCCAGACTGCCCCCTAAGAAGACCAAGCACCA
GGAGGAGCAGGAGGACGTGAACAAGCCTGCCTGGGGCGTGAGCTCCTCTCCATGGGTGACCTTCGTGTAC
GCCCTGTATCAGATCAAGGAGATGATGCAGCTGACCAGGGATAACAGGGCAAGCGAGATCCAGCCACTGC
AGGGCACAAACGAGAATCGGGAGAATTCCCCTGCAGGAAGAGCACAGCCAGTGCCTTGCGAGACCCACTC
TGACCCAAGCAGGAATCAGCCAAGCCCAGATGCAGCAGCATCCCAGACCCAGACATCTCCTGCCCACCCA
AGCGTGGACCCCTGTACCGAGGAGTCCGAGGAGCAGCAGGCACAGCTGGCCGCCGGCGGCCAC
